Addgene plasmid #165837: pPAC
Purpose: puromycin resistance marker
Depositing lab: Koen Venken. Depositing organization: Baylor College of Medicine. Publication: Multiplexed drug-based selection and counterselection genetic manipulations in Drosophila. Matinyan N, Karkhanis MS, Gonzalez Y, Jain A, Saltzman A, Malovannaya A, Sarrion-Perdigones A, Dierick HA, Venken KJT. Cell Rep. 2021 Sep 14;36(11):109700. doi: 10.1016/j.celrep.2021.109700. PubMed 34525356.
Backbone
  Vector backbone: pUPD
  Backbone size w/o insert (bp): 3057
  Vector type: Insect Expression
Growth in bacteria
  Bacterial resistance: Ampicillin, 100 μg/mL
  Growth temperature: 37°C
  Growth strain: DH10B
  Copy number: High Copy
Gene/Insert
  Gene/Insert name: pac
  Species: E. Coli
  Insert size (bp): 601
  Cloning method: Restriction Enzyme; 5′ cloning site Unknown (unknown if destroyed)
Terms and licenses: Academic/Nonprofit Terms; Industry Terms: Not Available to Industry
Depositor comments: CDS
How to cite: pPAC was a gift from Koen Venken (Addgene plasmid # 165837 ; http://n2t.net/addgene:165837 ; RRID:Addgene_165837)
