[The description below was written by a language model from this plasmid's Addgene catalogue record and pLannotate feature annotations shown in this document.]
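Description:
pPAC is a small, high-copy bacterial plasmid that holds the coding sequence of the puromycin resistance gene pac as a stand-alone part in the pUPD backbone. The sequenced record is 3,658 nt, consistent with the listed 3,057 bp backbone plus an insert of about 600 bp. It is propagated in E. coli through a ColE1/pUC-type origin and selected with ampicillin via the AmpR (β-lactamase) gene and its own promoter. An f1 phage origin is also present.

The insert sits in the interrupted lacZα cloning region, flanked by T7 and SP6 phage promoters, with the lac promoter, lac operator and CAP binding site nearby as remnants of the blue/white screening cassette. The pac open reading frame encodes puromycin N-acetyltransferase, which detoxifies puromycin. The catalogue lists the insert species as E. coli, but the feature annotation matches the protein to Streptomyces alboniger, the usual source of this gene. A short annotated match to a hornet peptide next to the insert, along with small lacI and bom fragments, is most likely a spurious or vestigial hit rather than a functional element.

Although the plasmid is catalogued as an insect expression vector, the depositor describes the insert simply as "CDS". The feature table shows no insect or other eukaryotic promoter, terminator or polyadenylation signal, so the plasmid appears to be a donor of the coding part rather than a ready-to-use expression construct. The record does not state what regulatory elements it is meant to be combined with. The stated purpose is a puromycin resistance marker, deposited in connection with work on multiplexed drug-based selection and counterselection for genetic manipulation in Drosophila.
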