Features (pLannotate 1.2.2; 14 found; start..end, strand, type, name):
     17..35      +  promoter       T7 promoter: promoter for bacteriophage T7 RNA polymerase
    120..716     -  CDS            pac: PUAC_STRAD - Protein predicted: Swiss-Prot protein existence level 4. Detoxification of puromycin. From Streptomyces alboniger.
    742..804     -  CDS            VESPI_VESMG (fragment): Experimental evidence at protein level: Swiss-Prot protein existence level 1. Shows contractile activity on isolated ileum smooth muscle. From Vespa magnifica (Hornet).
    816..834     -  promoter       SP6 promoter: promoter for bacteriophage SP6 RNA polymerase
    876..892     -  protein_bind   lac operator: The lac repressor binds to the lac operator to inhibit transcription in E. coli. This inhibition can be relieved by adding lactose or isopropyl-β-D-thiogalactopyranoside (IPTG). lac repressor encoded by lacI
    900..930     -  promoter       lac promoter: promoter for the E. coli lac operon
    945..966     -  protein_bind   CAP binding site: CAP binding activates transcription in the presence of cAMP. E. coli catabolite activator protein
    979..1071    -  CDS            lacI (fragment): lac repressor; lacI; The lac repressor binds to the lac operator to inhibit transcription in E. coli. This inhibition can be relieved by adding lactose or isopropyl-β-D-thiogalactopyranoside (IPTG).
   1254..1842    -  rep_origin     ori: high-copy-number ColE1/pMB1/pBR322/pUC origin of replication
   2013..2873    -  CDS            AmpR: β-lactamase; bla; confers resistance to ampicillin, carbenicillin, and related antibiotics
   2874..2978    -  promoter       AmpR promoter: bla
   3005..3055    +  misc_feature   bom (fragment): basis of mobility region from pBR322
   3056..3511    -  rep_origin     f1 ori (sequence partly withheld): f1 bacteriophage origin of replication; arrow indicates direction of (+) strand synthesis
   3515..14      -  CDS            lacZα (fragment) (across the origin): LacZα fragment of β-galactosidase; lacZ fragment
>Addgene plasmid #165837 | pPAC | addgene full sequence | sequence record 335081 | Addgene NGS Result
GACGGCCAGTGAATTGTAATACGACTCACTATAGGGCGAATTGGGCCCGACGTCGCATGCTCCCGGCCGC
CATGGCGGCCGCGGGAATTCGATTGGGCGATGAGTGGTCTCGAAGCTTAGGCTCCTGGCTTACGGGTCAT
ACACCAGGTGCGTGGGCCCTCGGGCACCTCCACATCGGCCGTCACGGTGAAGCCCAGACGCTCGTAGAAG
GGCAGATTGCGTGGGGCACTGGTTTCCAGGAAGGCTGGCACTCCAGCACGCTCGGCAGCTTCCACTCCTG
GCAGCACCACGGCACTGCCCAGGCCCTTGCCCTGGTGGTCGGGGCTCACGCCCACGGTGGCCAGGAACCA
GACGGGCTCCTTTGGACGGTGTGGGGCCAGCAGGCCCTCCATCTGCTGCTGGGCAGCCAGACGGGAGCCA
CTCAGCTCGGCCATACGGGGTCCAATCTCGGCGAACACGGCTCCAGCCTCCACGCTCTCGGGGGTGGTCC
ACACGGCCACGGCAGCTCCATCATCGGCCACCCAGACCTTGCCGATATCCAGGCCCACGCGTGTCAGGAA
CAGCTCCTGGAGCTCGGTCACACGCTCAATGTGACGGTCTGGGTCCACGGTGTGACGGGTGGCTGGGTAA
TCGGCGAAGGCAGCAGCCAGGGTTCGCACGGCACGGGGCACATCATCACGGGTGGCCAGACGCACCGTGG
GCTTATACTCGGTCATTCGAGACCACTCATCGCCCAATCACTAGTGAATTCGCGGCCGCCTGCAGGTCGA
CCATATGGGAGAGCTCCCAACGCGTTGGATGCATAGCTTGAGTATTCTATAGTGTCACCTAAATAGCTTG
GCGTAATCATGGTCATAGCTGTTTCCTGTGTGAAATTGTTATCCGCTCACAATTCCACACAACATACGAG
CCGGAAGCATAAAGTGTAAAGCCTGGGGTGCCTAATGAGTGAGCTAACTCACATTAATTGCGTTGCGCTC
ACTGCCCGCTTTCCAGTCGGGAAACCTGTCGTGCCAGCTGCATTAATGAATCGGCCAACGCGCGGGGAGA
GGCGGTTTGCGTATTGGGCGCTCTTCCGCTTCCTCGCTCACTGACTCGCTGCGCTCGGTCGTTCGGCTGC
GGCGAGCGGTATCAGCTCACTCAAAGGCGGTAATACGGTTATCCACAGAATCAGGGGATAACGCAGGAAA
GAACATGTGAGCAAAAGGCCAGCAAAAGGCCAGGAACCGTAAAAAGGCCGCGTTGCTGGCGTTTTTCCAT
AGGCTCCGCCCCCCTGACGAGCATCACAAAAATCGACGCTCAAGTCAGAGGTGGCGAAACCCGACAGGAC
TATAAAGATACCAGGCGTTTCCCCCTGGAAGCTCCCTCGTGCGCTCTCCTGTTCCGACCCTGCCGCTTAC
CGGATACCTGTCCGCCTTTCTCCCTTCGGGAAGCGTGGCGCTTTCTCATAGCTCACGCTGTAGGTATCTC
AGTTCGGTGTAGGTCGTTCGCTCCAAGCTGGGCTGTGTGCACGAACCCCCCGTTCAGCCCGACCGCTGCG
CCTTATCCGGTAACTATCGTCTTGAGTCCAACCCGGTAAGACACGACTTATCGCCACTGGCAGCAGCCAC
TGGTAACAGGATTAGCAGAGCGAGGTATGTAGGCGGTGCTACAGAGTTCTTGAAGTGGTGGCCTAACTAC
GGCTACACTAGAAGAACAGTATTTGGTATCTGCGCTCTGCTGAAGCCAGTTACCTTCGGAAAAAGAGTTG
GTAGCTCTTGATCCGGCAAACAAACCACCGCTGGTAGCGGTGGTTTTTTTGTTTGCAAGCAGCAGATTAC
GCGCAGAAAAAAAGGATCTCAAGAAGATCCTTTGATCTTTTCTACGGGGTCTGACGCTCAGTGGAACGAA
AACTCACGTTAAGGGATTTTGGTCATGAGATTATCAAAAAGGATCTTCACCTAGATCCTTTTAAATTAAA
AATGAAGTTTTAAATCAATCTAAAGTATATATGAGTAAACTTGGTCTGACAGTTACCAATGCTTAATCAG
TGAGGCACCTATCTCAGCGATCTGTCTATTTCGTTCATCCATAGTTGCCTGACTCCCCGTCGTGTAGATA
ACTACGATACGGGAGGGCTTACCATCTGGCCCCAGTGCTGCAATGATACCGCGCGACCCACGCTCACCGG
CTCCAGATTTATCAGCAATAAACCAGCCAGCCGGAAGGGCCGAGCGCAGAAGTGGTCCTGCAACTTTATC
CGCCTCCATCCAGTCTATTAATTGTTGCCGGGAAGCTAGAGTAAGTAGTTCGCCAGTTAATAGTTTGCGC
AACGTTGTTGCCATTGCTACAGGCATCGTGGTGTCACGCTCGTCGTTTGGTATGGCTTCATTCAGCTCCG
GTTCCCAACGATCAAGGCGAGTTACATGATCCCCCATGTTGTGCAAAAAAGCGGTTAGCTCCTTCGGTCC
TCCGATCGTTGTCAGAAGTAAGTTGGCCGCAGTGTTATCACTCATGGTTATGGCAGCACTGCATAATTCT
CTTACTGTCATGCCATCCGTAAGATGCTTTTCTGTGACTGGTGAGTACTCAACCAAGTCATTCTGAGAAT
AGTGTATGCGGCGACCGAGTTGCTCTTGCCCGGCGTCAATACGGGATAATACCGCGCCACATAGCAGAAC
TTTAAAAGTGCTCATCATTGGAAAACGTTCTTCGGGGCGAAAACTCTCAAGGATCTTACCGCTGTTGAGA
TCCAGTTCGATGTAACCCACTCGTGCACCCAACTGATCTTCAGCATCTTTTACTTTCACCAGCGTTTCTG
GGTGAGCAAAAACAGGAAGGCAAAATGCCGCAAAAAAGGGAATAAGGGCGACACGGAAATGTTGAATACT
CATACTCTTCCTTTTTCAATATTATTGAAGCATTTATCAGGGTTATTGTCTCATGAGCGGATACATATTT
GAATGTATTTAGAAAAATAAACAAATAGGGGTTCCGCGCACATTTCCCCGAAAAGTGCCACCTGATGCGG
TGTGAAATACCGCACAGATGCGTAAGGAGAAAATACCGCATCAGGAAATTGTAAGCGTTAATATTTTGTT
AAAATTCGCGTTAAATTTTTGTTAAATCAGCTCATTTTTTAACCAATAGGCCGAAATCGGCAAAATCCCT
TATAAATCAAAAGAATAGACCGAGATAGGGT
[37 nt withheld, positions 3182-3218]
AAAGAACGTGGACTCCAACGTCAAAGGGCGAAAAACCGTCTATCAGGGCGCTGGCCCACTACGTGAACCA
TCACCCT
[91 nt withheld, positions 3296-3386]
G
[124 nt withheld, positions 3388-3511]
CCATTCGCCATTCAGGCTGCGCAACTGTTGGGAAGGGCGATCGGTGCGGGCCTCTTCGCTATTACGCCAG
CTGGCGAAAGGGGGATGTGCTGCAAGGCGATTAAGTTGGGTAACGCCAGGGTTTTCCCAGTCACGACGTT
GTAAAAC
